Addgene plasmid #54163: mEmerald-MCM2-C-19
Purpose: Localization: Nucleus, Excitation: 487, Emission: 509
Depositing lab: Michael Davidson. Depositing organization: Florida State University, Tallahassee. Publication: Highly stable loading of Mcm proteins onto chromatin in living cells requires replication to unload. Kuipers MA, Stasevich TJ, Sasaki T, Wilson KA, Hazelwood KL, McNally JG, Davidson MW, Gilbert DM. J Cell Biol. 2011 Jan 10;192(1):29-41. doi: 10.1083/jcb.201007111. PubMed 21220507.
Backbone
  Vector backbone: mEmerald-C1
  Backbone size w/o insert (bp): 4750
  Vector type: Mammalian Expression
  Selectable markers: Neomycin (select with G418)
Growth in bacteria
  Bacterial resistance: Kanamycin, 50 μg/mL
  Growth temperature: 37°C
  Growth strain: DH5alpha
  Copy number: High Copy
Gene/Insert
  Gene/Insert name: MCM2 (alt name: BAA22148.1)
  Species: M. musculus (mouse)
  Promoter: CMV
  Tag / fusion protein: mEmerald (N terminal on backbone)
  Cloning method: Unknown
  Sequencing primers: 5′ CMV-F; 3′ SV40pA-R
Terms and licenses: Academic/Nonprofit Terms; Industry Terms
Depositor comments: . Excitation = 487; Emission = 509. Localization data: Nucleus
How to cite: mEmerald-MCM2-C-19 was a gift from Michael Davidson (Addgene plasmid # 54163 ; http://n2t.net/addgene:54163 ; RRID:Addgene_54163)
