[The description below was written by a language model from this plasmid's Addgene catalogue record.]
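Description:
mEmerald-MCM2-C-19 is a mammalian expression plasmid built on the mEmerald-C1 backbone (about 4.75 kb without the insert), a vector that places the fluorescent protein upstream of the cloning site so that the gene of interest is expressed as a C-terminal fusion partner. It is propagated in E. coli as a high-copy plasmid under kanamycin selection. It also carries a neomycin resistance marker, so transfected mammalian cells can be selected with G418 to establish stable lines. No feature table accompanies the record, so the origin of replication, the exact polyadenylation signal and the linker are not explicitly documented. The listed 3′ sequencing primer does point to an SV40 polyadenylation region downstream of the insert, and the "19" in the name may refer to the length of the linker between the two proteins, though the record does not confirm this.

The payload is mouse MCM2, a subunit of the MCM2-7 complex that is loaded onto chromatin as part of replication licensing. It is fused at its N terminus to mEmerald and transcribed from the strong constitutive CMV promoter. mEmerald is a bright green GFP variant, with excitation and emission maxima recorded here as 487 and 509 nm. The fusion is reported to localise to the nucleus. The construct serves as a live-cell imaging reporter for MCM2, and the associated publication concerns how stably Mcm proteins are loaded onto chromatin in living cells and their replication-dependent unloading. That context fits uses such as fluorescence microscopy of nuclear distribution and protein dynamics across the cell cycle. The cloning method is listed as unknown.
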