>Addgene plasmid #54163 | mEmerald-MCM2-C-19 | addgene partial sequence | sequence record 92369 | EGFP-C 5'-CATGGTCCTGCTGGAGTTCGTG-3'
GACGAGCTGTACAAGTCCGGAGAAGGGCAAGGGCAAGGGCAAGGGCCGGGCCGCGGCTACGCGTATCGAT
CCATGGCGGAGTCTTCTGAGTCTCTCTCAGCATCTAGCCCTGCCCGTCAGCGGCGCCGGATCAGTGATCC
CCTCACCTCCAGCCCAGGCCGCAGCTCCAGACGTGCTGACGCCCTGACCTCCAGCCCTGGCAGAGACCTC
CCCCCATTTGAAGATGAGTCTGAGGGGCTTCTGGGCACAGAGGGGCCCATGGAGGAAGAAGAGGATGGAG
AGGAACTCATTGGTGATGGCATGGAGAGAGACTACCGTCCCATTCCAGAGCTCGATGTCTACGAGGCCGA
GGGATTGGCCCTGGATGATGAAGATGTGGAGGAGCTGACAGCCAGTCAGAGAGAGGCAGCTGAGCGGACC
ATGAGGCAGCGGGACCGTGAGGCTGGCAGAGGCCTGGGACGCATGCGCCGGGGGCTGCTCTATGACAGCA
GCGAGGAAGATGAGGAGCGGCCTGCCCGTAAGCGCCGCCACGTAGAACGCGCCACAGAGGATGGCGAGGA
GGATGAAGAGATGATCGAGAGTATTGAGAATCTGGAGGACCTCAAGGGCCACTCGGTGCGCGAGCGGGTG
AGCATGGCAGGGCCCAGGCTGGAGATCCACCACCGCTTCAAGAACTTCCTGCGCACCCACGTGGACAGCC
ATGGCCACAACGTCTTCAAGGAGCGCATCAGTGATATGTGCAAAGAGAACCGTGAGAGTTTGGTGGTAAA
TTATGAAGACCTGGCAGCCCGGGAGCACGTGTTGGCATACTTCCTGCCGGAAGCACCGGCTGAGTTGCTG
CAGATCTTTGACGA
